>Addgene plasmid #77651 | ITPKC gRNA (BRDN0001148039) | addgene full sequence | sequence record 188168 | Addgene Assembled Sequence
CCCGGGTGCAAAGATGGATAAAGTTTTAAACAGAGAGGAATCTTTGCAGCTAATGGACCTTCTAGGTCTT
GAAAGGAGTGGGAATTGGCTCCGGTGCCCGTCAGTGGGCAGAGCGCACATCGCCCACAGTCCCCGAGAAG
TTGGGGGGAGGGGTCGGCAATTGATCCGGTGCCTAGAGAAGGTGGCGCGGGGTAAACTGGGAAAGTGATG
TCGTGTACTGGCTCCGCCTTTTTCCCGAGGGTGGGGGAGAACCGTATATAAGTGCAGTAGTCGCCGTGAA
CGTTCTTTTTCGCAACGGGTTTGCCGCCAGAACACAGGTAAGTGCCGTGTGTGGTTCCCGCGGGCCTGGC
CTCTTTACGGGTTATGGCCCTTGCGTGCCTTGAATTACTTCCACCTGGCTGCAGTACGTGATTCTTGATC
CCGAGCTTCGGGTTGGAAGTGGGTGGGAGAGTTCGAGGCCTTGCGCTTAAGGAGCCCCTTCGCCTCGTGC
TTGAGTTGAGGCCTGGCCTGGGCGCTGGGGCCGCCGCGTGCGAATCTGGTGGCACCTTCGCGCCTGTCTC
GCTGCTTTCGATAAGTCTCTAGCCATTTAAAATTTTTGATGACCTGCTGCGACGCTTTTTTTCTGGCAAG
ATAGTCTTGTAAATGCGGGCCAAGATCTGCACACTGGTATTTCGGTTTTTGGGGCCGCGGGCGGCGACGG
GGCCCGTGCGTCCCAGCGCACATGTTCGGCGAGGCGGGGCCTGCGAGCGCGGCCACCGAGAATCGGACGG
GGGTAGTCTCAAGCTGGCCGGCCTGCTCTGGTGCCTGGCCTCGCGCCGCCGTGTATCGCCCCGCCCTGGG
CGGCAAGGCTGGCCCGGTCGGCACCAGTTGCGTGAGCGGAAAGATGGCCGCTTCCCGGCCCTGCTGCAGG
GAGCTCAAAATGGAGGACGCGGCGCTCGGGAGAGCGGGCGGGTGAGTCACCCACACAAAGGAAAAGGGCC
TTTCCGTCCTCAGCCGTCGCTTCATGTGACTCCACGGAGTACCGGGCGCCGTCCAGGCACCTCGATTAGT
TCTCGAGCTTTTGGAGTACGTCGTCTTTAGGTTGGGGGGAGGGGTTTTATGCGATGGAGTTTCCCCACAC
TGAGTGGGTGGAGACTGAAGTTAGGCCAGCTTGGCACTTGATGTAATTCTCCTTGGAATTTGCCCTTTTT
GAGTTTGGATCTTGGTTCATTCTCAAGCCTCAGACAGTGGTTCAAAGTTTTTTTCTTCCATTTCAGGTGT
CGTGACGTACGGCCACCATGACCGAGTACAAGCCCACGGTGCGCCTCGCCACCCGCGACGACGTCCCCAG
GGCCGTACGCACCCTCGCCGCCGCGTTCGCCGACTACCCCGCCACGCGCCACACCGTCGATCCGGACCGC
CACATCGAGCGGGTCACCGAGCTGCAAGAACTCTTCCTCACGCGCGTCGGGCTCGACATCGGCAAGGTGT
GGGTCGCGGACGACGGCGCCGCCGTGGCGGTCTGGACCACGCCGGAGAGCGTCGAAGCGGGGGCGGTGTT
CGCCGAGATCGGCCCGCGCATGGCCGAGTTGAGCGGTTCCCGGCTGGCCGCGCAGCAACAGATGGAAGGC
CTCCTGGCGCCGCACCGGCCCAAGGAGCCCGCGTGGTTCCTGGCCACCGTCGGAGTCTCGCCCGACCACC
AGGGCAAGGGTCTGGGCAGCGCCGTCGTGCTCCCCGGAGTGGAGGCGGCCGAGCGCGCCGGGGTGCCCGC
CTTCCTGGAGACCTCCGCGCCCCGCAACCTCCCCTTCTACGAGCGGCTCGGCTTCACCGTCACCGCCGAC
GTCGAGGTGCCCGAAGGACCGCGCACCTGGTGCATGACCCGCAAGCCCGGTGCCTGAACGCGTTAAGTCG
ACAATCAACCTCTGGATTACAAAATTTGTGAAAGATTGACTGGTATTCTTAACTATGTTGCTCCTTTTAC
GCTATGTGGATACGCTGCTTTAATGCCTTTGTATCATGCTATTGCTTCCCGTATGGCTTTCATTTTCTCC
TCCTTGTATAAATCCTGGTTGCTGTCTCTTTATGAGGAGTTGTGGCCCGTTGTCAGGCAACGTGGCGTGG
TGTGCACTGTGTTTGCTGACGCAACCCCCACTGGTTGGGGCATTGCCACCACCTGTCAGCTCCTTTCCGG
GACTTTCGCTTTCCCCCTCCCTATTGCCACGGCGGAACTCATCGCCGCCTGCCTTGCCCGCTGCTGGACA
GGGGCTCGGCTGTTGGGCACTGACAATTCCGTGGTGTTGTCGGGGAAATCATCGTCCTTTCCTTGGCTGC
TCGCCTGTGTTGCCACCTGGATTCTGCGCGGGACGTCCTTCTGCTACGTCCCTTCGGCCCTCAATCCAGC
GGACCTTCCTTCCCGCGGCCTGCTGCCGGCTCTGCGGCCTCTTCCGCGTCTTCGCCTTCGCCCTCAGACG
AGTCGGATCTCCCTTTGGGCCGCCTCCCCGCGTCGACTTTAAGACCAATGACTTACAAGGCAGCTGTAGA
TCTTAGCCACTTTTTAAAAGAAAAGGGGGGACTGGAAGGGCTAATTCACTCCCAACGAAGACAAGATCTG
CTTTTTGCTTGTACTGGGTCTCTCTGGTTAGACCAGATCTGAGCCTGGGAGCTCTCTGGCTAACTAGGGA
ACCCACTGCTTAAGCCTCAATAAAGCTTGCCTTGAGTGCTTCAAGTAGTGTGTGCCCGTCTGTTGTGTGA
CTCTGGTAACTAGAGATCCCTCAGACCCTTTTAGTCAGTGTGGAAAATCTCTAGCAGTACGTATAGTAGT
TCATGTCATCTTATTATTCAGTATTTATAACTTGCAAAGAAATGAATATCAGAGAGTGAGAGGAACTTGT
TTATTGCAGCTTATAATGGTTACAAATAAAGCAATAGCATCACAAATTTCACAAATAAAGCATTTTTTTC
ACTGCATTCTAGTTGTGGTTTGTCCAAACTCATCAATGTATCTTATCATGTCTGGCTCTAGCTATCCCGC
CCCTAACTCCGCCCATCCCGCCCCTAACTCCGCCCAGTTCCGCCCATTCTCCGCCCCATGGCTGACTAAT
TTTTTTTATTTATGCAGAGGCCGAGGCCGCCTCGGCCTCTGAGCTATTCCAGAAGTAGTGAGGAGGCTTT
TTTGGAGGCCTAGGGACGTACCCAATTCGCCCTATAGTGAGTCGTATTACGCGCGCTCACTGGCCGTCGT
TTTACAACGTCGTGACTGGGAAAACCCTGGCGTTACCCAACTTAATCGCCTTGCAGCACATCCCCCTTTC
GCCAGCTGGCGTAATAGCGAAGAGGCCCGCACCGATCGCCCTTCCCAACAGTTGCGCAGCCTGAATGGCG
AATGGG
[124 nt withheld, positions 3367-3490]
C
[91 nt withheld, positions 3492-3582]
A
[49 nt withheld, positions 3584-3632]
CCTTTGACGTTGGAGTCCACGTTCTTT
[37 nt withheld, positions 3660-3696]
ACCCTATCTCGGTCTATTCTTTTGATTTATAAGGGATTTTGCCGATTTCGGCCTATTGGTTAAAAAATGA
GCTGATTTAACAAAAATTTAACGCGAATTTTAACAAAATATTAACGCTTACAATTTAGGTGGCACTTTTC
GGGGAAATGTGCGCGGAACCCCTATTTGTTTATTTTTCTAAATACATTCAAATATGTATCCGCTCATGAG
ACAATAACCCTGATAAATGCTTCAATAATATTGAAAAAGGAAGAGTATGAGTATTCAACATTTCCGTGTC
GCCCTTATTCCCTTTTTTGCGGCATTTTGCCTTCCTGTTTTTGCTCACCCAGAAACGCTGGTGAAAGTAA
AAGATGCTGAAGATCAGTTGGGTGCACGAGTGGGTTACATCGAACTGGATCTCAACAGCGGTAAGATCCT
TGAGAGTTTTCGCCCCGAAGAACGTTTTCCAATGATGAGCACTTTTAAAGTTCTGCTATGTGGCGCGGTA
TTATCCCGTATTGACGCCGGGCAAGAGCAACTCGGTCGCCGCATACACTATTCTCAGAATGACTTGGTTG
AGTACTCACCAGTCACAGAAAAGCATCTTACGGATGGCATGACAGTAAGAGAATTATGCAGTGCTGCCAT
AACCATGAGTGATAACACTGCGGCCAACTTACTTCTGACAACGATCGGAGGACCGAAGGAGCTAACCGCT
TTTTTGCACAACATGGGGGATCATGTAACTCGCCTTGATCGTTGGGAACCGGAGCTGAATGAAGCCATAC
CAAACGACGAGCGTGACACCACGATGCCTGTAGCAATGGCAACAACGTTGCGCAAACTATTAACTGGCGA
ACTACTTACTCTAGCTTCCCGGCAACAATTAATAGACTGGATGGAGGCGGATAAAGTTGCAGGACCACTT
CTGCGCTCGGCCCTTCCGGCTGGCTGGTTTATTGCTGATAAATCTGGAGCCGGTGAGCGTGGGTCTCGCG
GTATCATTGCAGCACTGGGGCCAGATGGTAAGCCCTCCCGTATCGTAGTTATCTACACGACGGGGAGTCA
GGCAACTATGGATGAACGAAATAGACAGATCGCTGAGATAGGTGCCTCACTGATTAAGCATTGGTAACTG
TCAGACCAAGTTTACTCATATATACTTTAGATTGATTTAAAACTTCATTTTTAATTTAAAAGGATCTAGG
TGAAGATCCTTTTTGATAATCTCATGACCAAAATCCCTTAACGTGAGTTTTCGTTCCACTGAGCGTCAGA
CCCCGTAGAAAAGATCAAAGGATCTTCTTGAGATCCTTTTTTTCTGCGCGTAATCTGCTGCTTGCAAACA
AAAAAACCACCGCTACCAGCGGTGGTTTGTTTGCCGGATCAAGAGCTACCAACTCTTTTTCCGAAGGTAA
CTGGCTTCAGCAGAGCGCAGATACCAAATACTGTTCTTCTAGTGTAGCCGTAGTTAGGCCACCACTTCAA
GAACTCTGTAGCACCGCCTACATACCTCGCTCTGCTAATCCTGTTACCAGTGGCTGCTGCCAGTGGCGAT
AAGTCGTGTCTTACCGGGTTGGACTCAAGACGATAGTTACCGGATAAGGCGCAGCGGTCGGGCTGAACGG
GGGGTTCGTGCACACAGCCCAGCTTGGAGCGAACGACCTACACCGAACTGAGATACCTACAGCGTGAGCT
ATGAGAAAGCGCCACGCTTCCCGAAGGGAGAAAGGCGGACAGGTATCCGGTAAGCGGCAGGGTCGGAACA
GGAGAGCGCACGAGGGAGCTTCCAGGGGGAAACGCCTGGTATCTTTATAGTCCTGTCGGGTTTCGCCACC
TCTGACTTGAGCGTCGATTTTTGTGATGCTCGTCAGGGGGGCGGAGCCTATGGAAAAACGCCAGCAACGC
GGCCTTTTTACGGTTCCTGGCCTTTTGCTGGCCTTTTGCTCACATGTTCTTTCCTGCGTTATCCCCTGAT
TCTGTGGATAACCGTATTACCGCCTTTGAGTGAGCTGATACCGCTCGCCGCAGCCGAACGACCGAGCGCA
GCGAGTCAGTGAGCGAGGAAGCGGAAGAGCGCCCAATACGCAAACCGCCTCTCCCCGCGCGTTGGCCGAT
TCATTAATGCAGCTGGCACGACAGGTTTCCCGACTGGAAAGCGGGCAGTGAGCGCAACGCAATTAATGTG
AGTTAGCTCACTCATTAGGCACCCCAGGCTTTACACTTTATGCTTCCGGCTCGTATGTTGTGTGGAATTG
TGAGCGGATAACAATTTCACACAGGAAACAGCTATGACCATGATTACGCCAAGCGCGCAATTAACCCTCA
CTAAAGGGAACAAAAGCTGGAGCTGCAAGCTTAATGTAGTCTTATGCAATACTCTTGTAGTCTTGCAACA
TGGTAACGATGAGTTAGCAACATGCCTTACAAGGAGAGAAAAAGCACCGTGCATGCCGATTGGTGGAAGT
AAGGTGGTACGATCGTGCCTTATTAGGAAGGCAACAGACGGGTCTGACATGGATTGGACGAACCACTGAA
TTGCCGCATTGCAGAGATATTGTATTTAAGTGCCTAGCTCGATACATAAACGGGTCTCTCTGGTTAGACC
AGATCTGAGCCTGGGAGCTCTCTGGCTAACTAGGGAACCCACTGCTTAAGCCTCAATAAAGCTTGCCTTG
AGTGCTTCAAGTAGTGTGTGCCCGTCTGTTGTGTGACTCTGGTAACTAGAGATCCCTCAGACCCTTTTAG
TCAGTGTGGAAAATCTCTAGCAGTGGCGCCCGAACAGGGACTTGAAAGCGAAAGGGAAACCAGAGGAGCT
CTCTCGACGCAGGACTCGGCTTGCTGAAGCGCGCACGGCAAGAGGCGAGGGGCGGCGACTGGTGAGTACG
CCAAAAATTTTGACTAGCGGAGGCTAGAAGGAGAGAGATGGGTGCGAGAGCGTCAGTATTAAGCGGGGGA
GAATTAGATCGCGATGGGAAAAAATTCGGTTAAGGCCAGGGGGAAAGAAAAAATATAAATTAAAACATAT
AGTATGGGCAAGCAGGGAGCTAGAACGATTCGCAGTTAATCCTGGCCTGTTAGAAACATCAGAAGGCTGT
AGACAAATACTGGGACAGCTACAACCATCCCTTCAGACAGGATCAGAAGAACTTAGATCATTATATAATA
CAGTAGCAACCCTCTATTGTGTGCATCAAAGGATAGAGATAAAAGACACCAAGGAAGCTTTAGACAAGAT
AGAGGAAGAGCAAAACAAAAGTAAGACCACCGCACAGCAAGCGGCCGCTGATCTTCAGACCTGGAGGAGG
AGATATGAGGGACAATTGGAGAAGTGAATTATATAAATATAAAGTAGTAAAAATTGAACCATTAGGAGTA
GCACCCACCAAGGCAAAGAGAAGAGTGGTGCAGAGAGAAAAAAGAGCAGTGGGAATAGGAGCTTTGTTCC
TTGGGTTCTTGGGAGCAGCAGGAAGCACTATGGGCGCAGCGTCAATGACGCTGACGGTACAGGCCAGACA
ATTATTGTCTGGTATAGTGCAGCAGCAGAACAATTTGCTGAGGGCTATTGAGGCGCAACAGCATCTGTTG
CAACTCACAGTCTGGGGCATCAAGCAGCTCCAGGCAAGAATCCTGGCTGTGGAAAGATACCTAAAGGATC
AACAGCTCCTGGGGATTTGGGGTTGCTCTGGAAAACTCATTTGCACCACTGCTGTGCCTTGGAATGCTAG
TTGGAGTAATAAATCTCTGGAACAGATTTGGAATCACACGACCTGGATGGAGTGGGACAGAGAAATTAAC
AATTACACAAGCTTAATACACTCCTTAATTGAAGAATCGCAAAACCAGCAAGAAAAGAATGAACAAGAAT
TATTGGAATTAGATAAATGGGCAAGTTTGTGGAATTGGTTTAACATAACAAATTGGCTGTGGTATATAAA
ATTATTCATAATGATAGTAGGAGGCTTGGTAGGTTTAAGAATAGTTTTTGCTGTACTTTCTATAGTGAAT
AGAGTTAGGCAGGGATATTCACCATTATCGTTTCAGACCCACCTCCCAACCCCGAGGGGACCCAGAGAGG
GCCTATTTCCCATGATTCCTTCATATTTGCATATACGATACAAGGCTGTTAGAGAGATAATTAGAATTAA
TTTGACTGTAAACACAAAGATATTAGTACAAAATACGTGACGTAGAAAGTAATAATTTCTTGGGTAGTTT
GCAGTTTTAAAATTATGTTTTAAAATGGACTATCATATGCTTACCGTAACTTGAAAGTATTTCGATTTCT
TGGCTTTATATATCTTGTGGAAAGGACGAAACACCGTCAGGGGTAATGATGAGGCGGTTTTAGAGCTAGA
AATAGCAAGTTAAAATAAGGCTAGTCCGTTATCAACTTGAAAAAGTGGCACCGAGTCGGTGCTTTTTTAA
GCTTGGCGTAACTAGATCTTGAGACAAATGGCAGTATTCATCCACAATTTTAAAAGAAAAGGGGGGATTG
GGGGGTACAGTGCAGGGGAAAGAATAGTAGACATAATAGCAACAGACATACAAACTAAAGAATTACAAAA
ACAAATTACAAAAATTCAAAATTTTCGGGTTTATTACAGGGACAGCAGAGATCCACTTTGGCGCCGGCTC
GAGGGGG
Features (pLannotate 1.2.2; 29 found; start..end, strand, type, name):
     14..80      +  CDS            small t antigen (fragment): SV40 (simian virus 40) small t antigen
    106..317     +  promoter       EF-1α core promoter: core promoter for human elongation factor EF-1α
    318..1256    +  intron         EF-1α intron A: intron upstream of the start codon of human EF-1α
   1278..1877    +  CDS            PuroR (fragment): puromycin N-acetyltransferase; pac from Streptomyces; confers resistance to puromycin
   1893..2481    +  misc_feature   WPRE: woodchuck hepatitis virus posttranscriptional regulatory element
   2532..2551    +  misc_feature   cPPT/CTS (fragment): central polypurine tract and central termination sequence of HIV-1
   2553..2786    +  LTR            3' LTR (ΔU3): self-inactivating 3' long terminal repeat (LTR) from HIV-1
   2864..2985    +  polyA_signal   SV40 poly(A) signal: SV40 polyadenylation signal
   3025..3160    +  rep_origin     SV40 ori: SV40 origin of replication
   3181..3199    -  promoter       T7 promoter: promoter for bacteriophage T7 RNA polymerase
   3207..3362    +  CDS            lacZα (fragment): LacZα fragment of β-galactosidase; lacZ fragment
   3367..3795    +  rep_origin     f1 ori (sequence partly withheld): f1 bacteriophage origin of replication; arrow indicates direction of (+) strand synthesis
   3848..3952    +  promoter       AmpR promoter: bla
   3953..4813    +  CDS            AmpR: β-lactamase; bla; confers resistance to ampicillin, carbenicillin, and related antibiotics
   4984..5572    +  rep_origin     ori: high-copy-number ColE1/pMB1/pBR322/pUC origin of replication
   5755..5847    +  CDS            lacI (fragment): lac repressor; lacI; The lac repressor binds to the lac operator to inhibit transcription in E. coli. This inhibition can be relieved by adding lactose or isopropyl-β-D-thiogalactopyranoside (IPTG).
   5860..5881    +  protein_bind   CAP binding site: CAP binding activates transcription in the presence of cAMP. E. coli catabolite activator protein
   5896..5926    +  promoter       lac promoter: promoter for the E. coli lac operon
   5934..5950    +  protein_bind   lac operator: The lac repressor binds to the lac operator to inhibit transcription in E. coli. This inhibition can be relieved by adding lactose or isopropyl-β-D-thiogalactopyranoside (IPTG). lac repressor encoded by lacI
   5995..6013    +  promoter       T3 promoter: promoter for bacteriophage T3 RNA polymerase
   6041..6267    +  promoter       RSV promoter: Rous sarcoma virus enhancer/promoter
   6268..6448    +  LTR            5' LTR (truncated): truncated 5' long terminal repeat (LTR) from HIV-1
   6495..6620    +  misc_feature   HIV-1 Ψ: packaging signal of human immunodeficiency virus type 1
   6604..6967    +  CDS            HIV-1 gag (fragment): gag protein from human immunodeficiency virus 1; gag
   7113..7346    +  misc_feature   RRE: The Rev response element (RRE) of HIV-1 allows for Rev-dependent mRNA export from the nucleus to the cytoplasm.
   7723..7749    +  CDS            Rev (fragment): human immunodeficiency virus 1 (HIV-1) Rev protein; rev; enhances nuclear export of unspliced and incompletely spliced viral mRNAs
   7753..7993    +  promoter       U6 promoter: RNA polymerase III promoter for human U6 snRNA
   8023..8098    +  misc_RNA       gRNA scaffold: guide RNA scaffold for the Streptococcus pyogenes CRISPR/Cas9 system
   8154..8271    +  misc_feature   cPPT/CTS: central polypurine tract and central termination sequence of HIV-1
