[The description below was written by a language model from this plasmid's Addgene catalogue record and pLannotate feature annotations shown in this document.]
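Description:
ITPKC gRNA (BRDN0001148039) is a third-generation lentiviral guide RNA plasmid built on the lentiGuide-Puro backbone and designed to target the human ITPKC gene (also known as IP3KC), using the NM_025194.2 transcript as the design reference. In bacteria it is maintained as a high-copy plasmid through a ColE1/pUC-type origin and selected with ampicillin via the β-lactamase gene. An f1 origin, an SV40 origin and remnants of a lac/T7/T3 cloning region are also annotated in the backbone.

The lentiviral cassette begins with an RSV promoter fused to a truncated HIV-1 5' LTR, which makes genomic RNA production in packaging cells Tat-independent. This is followed by the Ψ packaging signal with a partial gag sequence and the Rev response element for nuclear export of the unspliced transcript. Downstream, a human U6 RNA polymerase III promoter drives the ITPKC-specific spacer joined to the Streptococcus pyogenes Cas9 guide RNA scaffold. A central polypurine tract follows, which aids nuclear import of the viral genome. A separate EF-1α core promoter with its intron A expresses puromycin N-acetyltransferase, allowing puromycin selection of transduced mammalian cells, and a WPRE enhances transcript expression. The cassette ends in a self-inactivating ΔU3 3' LTR, with an SV40 polyadenylation signal beyond it.

The plasmid does not encode Cas9, so it must be paired with a separate Cas9 expression vector or used in cells that already express the nuclease. It is one of the individual guides in a human kinome gRNA collection built with optimized sgRNA design rules, and it is suited to CRISPR knockout of ITPKC in human cells.
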