Addgene plasmid #77651: ITPKC gRNA (BRDN0001148039)
Purpose: 3rd generation lentiviral gRNA plasmid targeting human ITPKC
Depositing lab: John Doench & David Root. Depositing organization: Broad Institute. Publication: Optimized sgRNA design to maximize activity and minimize off-target effects of CRISPR-Cas9. Doench JG, Fusi N, Sullender M, Hegde M, Vaimberg EW, Donovan KF, Smith I, Tothova Z, Wilen C, Orchard R, Virgin HW, Listgarten J, Root DE. Nat Biotechnol. 2016 Jan 18. doi: 10.1038/nbt.3437. PubMed 26780180.
Backbone
  Vector backbone: lentiGuide-Puro
  Backbone manufacturer: Zhang Lab (Addgene plasmid # 52963)
  Vector type: Mammalian Expression, Lentiviral, CRISPR
  Selectable markers: Puromycin
Growth in bacteria
  Bacterial resistance: Ampicillin, 100 μg/mL
  Growth temperature: 37°C
  Growth strain: DH5alpha
  Copy number: High Copy
Gene/Insert
  Gene/Insert name: ITPKC (alt names: ITPKC; NM_025194.2)
  gRNA/shRNA sequence: TCAGGGGTAATGATGAGGCG
  Species: H. sapiens (human)
  Entrez Gene: ITPKC (a.k.a. IP3-3KC, IP3KC)
  Promoter: hU6
  Cloning method: Unknown
  Sequencing primers: 5′ U6-F; 3′ pS2-R
Terms and licenses: Academic/Nonprofit Terms; Industry Terms: Not Available to Industry
Depositor comments: The gRNA was designed to target the following Genbank reference sequence(s): NM_025194.2. Note that this plasmid does NOT contain Cas9. It should be used in conjunction with lentiCas9-Blast (Addgene #52962) or otherwise with cell lines already expressing Cas9. Browse the full kinome gRNA library at http://www.addgene.org/pooled-library/broadgpp-human-kinome/ or visit http://www.broadinstitute.org/rnai/public/ for detailed protocols and information.
How to cite: ITPKC gRNA (BRDN0001148039) was a gift from John Doench & David Root (Addgene plasmid # 77651 ; http://n2t.net/addgene:77651 ; RRID:Addgene_77651)
