>Addgene plasmid #77651 | ITPKC gRNA (BRDN0001148039) | depositor partial sequence | sequence record 145111 | Target Sequence
TCAGGGGTAATGATGAGGCG
