>Addgene plasmid #77651 | ITPKC gRNA (BRDN0001148039) | addgene partial sequence | sequence record 188167 | hU6-F
AGAAAGTAATAATTTCTTGGGTAGTTTGCAGTTTTAAAATTATGTTTTAAAATGGACTATCATATGCTTA
CCGTAACTTGAAAGTATTTCGATTTCTTGGCTTTATATATCTTGTGGAAAGGACGAAACACCGTCAGGGG
TAATGATGAGGCGTTTTAGAGCTAGAAATAGCAAGTTAAAATAAGGCTAGTCCGTTATCAACTTGAAAAA
GTGGCACCGAGTCGGTGCTTTTTTAAGCTTGGCGTAACTAGATCTTGAGACAAATGGCAGTATTCATCCA
CAATTTTAAAAGAAAAGGGGGGATTGGGGGGTACAGTGCAGGGGAAAGAATAGTAGACATAATAGCAACA
GACATACAAACTAAAGAATTACAAAAACAAATTACAAAAATTCAAAATTTTCGGGTTTATTACAGGGACA
GCAGAGATCCACTTTGGCGCCGGCTCGAGGGGGCCCGGGTGCAAAGATGGATAAAGTTTTAAACAGAGAG
GAATCTTTGCAGCTAATGGACCTTCTAGGTCTTGAAAGGAGTGGGAATTGGCTCCGGTGCCCGTCAGTGG
GCAGAGCGCA
